>Addgene plasmid #54049 | mEmerald-Coronin1B-C-10 | depositor partial sequence | sequence record 84234 | insert sequence
GACGTCAGATCCGCTAGCGCTACCGGTCGCCACCATGGTGAGCAAGGGCGAGGAGCTGTTCACCGGGGTG
GTGCCCATCCTGGTCGAGCTGGACGGCGACGTAAACGGCCACAAGTTCAGCGTGTCCGGCGAGGGCGAGG
GCGATGCCACCTACGGCAAGCTGACCCTGAAGTTCATCTGCACCACCGGCAAGCTGCCCGTGCCCTGGCC
CACCCTCGTGACCACCTTGACCTACGGCGTGCAGTGCTTCGCCCGCTACCCCGACCACATGAAGCAGCAC
GACTTCTTCAAGTCCGCCATGCCCGAAGGCTACGTCCAGGAGCGCACCATCTTCTTCAAGGACGACGGCA
ACTACAAGACCCGCGCCGAGGTGAAGTTCGAGGGCGACACCCTGGTGAACCGCATCGAGCTGAAGGGCAT
CGACTTCAAGGAGGACGGCAACATCCTGGGGCACAAGCTGGAGTACAACTACAACAGCCACAAGGTCTAT
ATCACCGCCGACAAGCAGAAGAACGGCATCAAGGTGAACTTCAAGACCCGCCACAACATCGAGGACGGCA
GCGTGCAGCTCGCCGACCACTACCAGCAGAACACCCCCATCGGCGACGGCCCCGTGCTGCTGCCCGACAA
CCACTACCTGAGCACCCAGTCCAAGCTGAGCAAAGACCCCAACGAGAAGCGCGATCACATGGTCCTGCTG
GAGTTCGTGACCGCCGCCGGGATCACTCTCGGCATGGACGAGCTGTACAAGTCCGGACTCAGATCTAGCG
GTGGCAGTGGCTCCTTCCGCAAAGTGGTCCGGCAGAGCAAATTCCGGCATGTGTTCGGGCAGCCGGTCAA
GAACGACCAGTGCTATGAGGACATTCGCGTGTCCCGTGTTACCTGGGACAGCACCTTCTGCGCCGTCAAC
CCCAAGTTCCTGGCGGTGATTGTGGAGGCCAGTGGAGGGGGTGCCTTTCTGGTGCTCCCCCTAAGCAAGA
CGGGCCGCATTGACAAGGCCTACCCGACGGTGTGTGGGCACACGGGACCTGTCCTGGACATCGACTGGTG
TCCTCACAACGACGAAGTCATAGCCAGCGGCTCGGAGGACTGCACGGTCATGGTGTGGCAGATCCCAGAG
AACGGGCTGACCTCCCCGCTGACAGAGCCGGTGGTGGTACTGGAGGGGCACACCAAGCGAGTGGGCATCA
TCGCCTGGCACCCCACGGCCCGAAACGTGCTGCTCAGTGCAGGCTGCGACAACGTGGTACTCATCTGGAA
TGTGGGCACAGCGGAGGAGCTGTACCGCCTGGACAGCCTGCACCCTGACCTCATCTACAATGTCAGCTGG
AACCACAATGGCAGCCTGTTTTGCTCAGCATGCAAGGACAAGAGCGTGCGCATCATCGACCCCCGTCGGG
GCACCCTGGTGGCAGAGCGGGAGAAGGCTCATGAGGGGGCCCGGCCCATGCGGGCCATCTTCCTGGCAGA
TGGCAAGGTGTTCACCACAGGCTTCAGCCGAATGAGCGAGCGGCAGCTGGCGCTCTGGGACCCAGAAAAC
CTCGAGGAACCCATGGCCCTGCAGGAACTGGACTCGAGCAACGGGGCCCTGCTGCCCTTCTACGACCCCG
ACACCAGTGTGGTCTACGTCTGCGGCAAGGGTGACTCCAGCATCCGGTACTTTGAGATCACAGAGGAGCC
TCCCTACATCCACTTCCTGAACACGTTCACCAGCAAGGAGCCGCAGCGGGGTATGGGCAGCATGCCCAAG
CGGGGCCTGGAGGTCAGCAAGTGCGAGATCGCCCGGTTCTACAAACTGCATGAGCGCAAGTGTGAGCCCA
TCGTCATGACTGTGCCAAGAAAGTCGGACCTCTTCCAGGATGATCTGTACCCCGACACAGCCGGGCCCGA
GGCAGCCCTGGAGGCTGAGGAGTGGGTGAGCGGGCGGGATGCCGACCCGATCCTCATCTCACTGCGGGAG
GCCTACGTGCCCAGCAAGCAGCGGGACCTGAAGATCAGCCGGCGCAACGTGTTGTCTGACAGCCGGCCCG
CCATGGCCCCGGGCTCCTCCCACCTAGGGGCCCCCGCCTCCACCACCACTGCTGCTGATGCCACCCCCAG
CGGCAGCCTGGCCAGAGCCGGGGAGGCTGGGAAGCTGGAGGAGGTGATGCAGGAGCTGCGGGCCCTGAGG
GCGCTGGTCAAGGAGCAGGGCGACCGCATCTGCCGCCTGGAGGAGCAGCTGGGCCGCATGGAGAACGGGG
ATGCGTAGGGATCCACCGGATCTAGATAACTGATCATAATCAGCCATACCACATT
