>Addgene plasmid #54049 | mEmerald-Coronin1B-C-10 | addgene partial sequence | sequence record 91697 | EGFP-C 5'-CATGGTCCTGCTGGAGTTCGTG-3'
GAGCTGTACAAGTCCGGACTCAGATCTAGCGGTGGCAGTGGCTCCTTCCGCAAAGTGGTCCGGCAGAGCA
AATTCCGGCATGTGTTCGGGCAGCCGGTCAAGAACGACCAGTGCTATGAGGACATTCGCGTGTCCCGTGT
TACCTGGGACAGCACCTTCTGCGCCGTCAACCCCAAGTTCCTGGCGGTGATTGTGGAGGCCAGTGGAGGG
GGTGCCTTTCTGGTGCTCCCCCTAAGCAAGACGGGCCGCATTGACAAGGCCTACCCGACGGTGTGTGGGC
ACACGGGACCTGTCCTGGACATCGACTGGTGTCCTCACAACGACGAAGTCATAGCCAGCGGCTCGGAGGA
CTGCACGGTCATGGTGTGGCAGATCCCAGAGAACGGGCTGACCTCCCCGCTGACAGAGCCGGTGGTGGTA
CTGGAGGGGCACACCAAGCGAGTGGGCATCATCGCCTGGCACCCCACGGCCCGAAACGTGCTGCTCAGTG
CAGGCTGCGACAACGTGGTACTCATCTGGAATGTGGGCACAGCGGAGGAGCTGTACCGCCTGGACAGCCT
GCACCCTGACCTCATCTACAATGTCAGCTGGAACCACAATGGCAGCCTGTTTTGCTCAGCATGCAAGGAC
AAGAGCGTGCGCATCATCGACCCCCGTCGGGGCACCCTGGTGGCAGAGCGGGAGAAGGCTCATGAGGGGG
CCCGGCCCATGCGGGCCATCTTCCTGGCAGATGGCAAGGTGTTCACCACAGGCTTCAGCCGAATGAGCGA
GCGGCAGCTGGCGCTCTGGGACCCAGAAAACCTCGAGGAACCCATGGCCCTGCAGGAACTGGACTCGAGC
AACGGGGCCCTGCTGCCCTTCTACGACC
