[The description below was written by a language model from this plasmid's Addgene catalogue record.]
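Description:
mEmerald-Coronin1B-C-10 is a mammalian expression plasmid built on the mEmerald-C1 backbone (about 4.75 kb without the insert). It encodes human coronin 1B (CORO1B) fused to the green fluorescent protein mEmerald. It is maintained in E. coli as a high-copy plasmid under kanamycin selection. A neomycin resistance marker allows G418 selection of transfected mammalian cells, so stable lines can be made in addition to transient expression. No feature table accompanies the record, so the origin of replication, polyadenylation signal and the promoters driving the resistance marker are not listed explicitly. The use of an SV40 polyA reverse sequencing primer does suggest that an SV40 polyadenylation signal lies downstream of the insert.

The fusion is driven by the CMV promoter, a strong constitutive promoter in most mammalian cell types. mEmerald is supplied by the backbone and sits at the N terminus, with the coronin 1B coding sequence cloned downstream of it in the "C1" arrangement. The "10" in the name probably refers to the length of the linker between the two proteins, but the record does not confirm this, and the cloning method is given as unknown. mEmerald is a bright GFP derivative, recorded here with excitation at 487 nm and emission at 509 nm, which suits standard GFP/FITC filter sets. Coronin 1B is an actin-associated protein, and the record lists the fusion's localization as cytoskeletal. The construct is intended as a fluorescent localization marker for imaging coronin 1B and the cytoskeletal structures it associates with in mammalian cells.
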