Addgene plasmid #54049: mEmerald-Coronin1B-C-10
Purpose: Localization: Cytoskeleton, Excitation: 487, Emission: 509
Depositing lab: Michael Davidson.
Backbone
  Vector backbone: mEmerald-C1
  Backbone size w/o insert (bp): 4750
  Vector type: Mammalian Expression
  Selectable markers: Neomycin (select with G418)
Growth in bacteria
  Bacterial resistance: Kanamycin, 50 μg/mL
  Growth temperature: 37°C
  Growth strain: DH5alpha
  Copy number: High Copy
Gene/Insert
  Gene/Insert name: Coronin1B (alt name: NM_020441.2)
  Species: H. sapiens (human)
  Entrez Gene: CORO1B (a.k.a. CORONIN-2)
  Promoter: CMV
  Tag / fusion protein: mEmerald (N terminal on backbone)
  Cloning method: Unknown
  Sequencing primers: 5′ CMV-F; 3′ SV40pA-R
Terms and licenses: Academic/Nonprofit Terms; Industry Terms
Depositor comments: . Excitation = 487; Emission = 509. Localization data: Cytoskeleton
How to cite: mEmerald-Coronin1B-C-10 was a gift from Michael Davidson (Addgene plasmid # 54049 ; http://n2t.net/addgene:54049 ; RRID:Addgene_54049)
